>Addgene plasmid #62881 | pJW4.34 | depositor full sequence | sequence record 104083 | pJW4.34 sequence 7481 bps
ACGTTATCGACTGCACGGTGCACCAATGCTTCTGGCGTCAGGCAGCCATCGGAAGCTGTGGTATGGCTGT
GCAGGTCGTAAATCACTGCATAATTCGTGTCGCTCAAGGCGCACTCCCGTTCTGGATAATGTTTTTTGCG
CCGACATCATAACGGTTCTGGCAAATATTCTGAAATGAGCTGTTGACAATTAATCATCGGCTCGTATAAT
GTGTGGAATTGTGAGCGGATAACAATTTCACACAGGAAACAGTATTCATGTCCCCTATACTAGGTTATTG
GAAAATTAAGGGCCTTGTGCAACCCACTCGACTTCTTTTGGAATATCTTGAAGAAAAATATGAAGAGCAT
TTGTATGAGCGCGATGAAGGTGATAAATGGCGAAACAAAAAGTTTGAATTGGGTTTGGAGTTTCCCAATC
TTCCTTATTATATTGATGGTGATGTTAAATTAACACAGTCTATGGCCATCATACGTTATATAGCTGACAA
GCACAACATGTTGGGTGGTTGTCCAAAAGAGCGTGCAGAGATTTCAATGCTTGAAGGAGCGGTTTTGGAT
ATTAGATACGGTGTTTCGAGAATTGCATATAGTAAAGACTTTGAAACTCTCAAAGTTGATTTTCTTAGCA
AGCTACCTGAAATGCTGAAAATGTTCGAAGATCGTTTATGTCATAAAACATATTTAAATGGTGATCATGT
AACCCATCCTGACTTCATGTTGTATGACGCTCTTGATGTTGTTTTATACATGGACCCAATGTGCCTGGAT
GCGTTCCCAAAATTAGTTTGTTTTAAAAAACGTATTGAAGCTATCCCACAAATTGATAAGTACTTGAAAT
CCAGCAAGTATATAGCATGGCCTTTGCAGGGCTGGCAAGCCACGTTTGGTGGTGGCGACCATCCTCCAAA
ATCGGATCTGGAAGTTCTGTTCCAGGGGCCCCTGGGATCCCCGGAATTCCCGGGTCGACTCATGAGTTCT
TCAAAGCTTTCCTCATGTGATCTGCCAAACTCCAGAGGAAACAGAGAAGGTCACCGCTCTCATAGTCGAA
GCAATTTGGAAAGTGCATCGAAAAATATGGGACACCACATTAGTATTGAAGAATTGTTTTATTCGTTCGT
AAAGCAAGACGGTGTTCAGTCAACAAGCCGTGGATATGGTGGCAGATCTCACCACGGATCCGTGTCTTTT
AACGGGAATCCTTCCATGAACGGCGACCAGTTGAATCACTCGATTAATCAATCGATGAATGCAGCTCGAG
CTAACAGAAACGTCTTCAACTCATCGAGCATTCCTCCAACGGCCCCCGTGTTCTCTGCAGACTTCCGTCA
AAACTCGCAGACACGCAATAACTCCAGCTGGAATCAACGGAACTTGTCAGTTTCCACTTATCAGTACAAC
ACTCAGCAGTCAAATACAGGGCACAGTAGAAGCCGTCCGAATGGACAACTTGGCCGAAGCTTCTCGGATG
GATCGAACAATCATGGCCATGCTGGGAATGTGTCATTCAGTGGGAGTTCCGTTCCAGCTGGGTTCCAGAA
ACAAGAAACCAAGGCTTACCAACAACTTCATGGAAATAAAAGCTTCAACGCTCAAGCTGGAGTTCAAGCT
CCTGGAGATCACAAGGACAAGAGATATGGAGGCATGTTTGGAAATGAGCTTATCAATTCGATCAATTCTA
GTTTTGGCCAACAGCATGATGTCTTCAAGCCGCGGAATTTGAACCAGAGCTTTTCCGGATTTACTATTAA
TGAAGCTTTAACAAGGAAGCATCATCAAGAAGGATCAAGAAACGATAGAAGAAGATCACATGGGAGCACT
AATGTCCAGGATCGTGCTTTCTACAACACAGATGACAATGAACTGTCTGACGACGTGTTCATAGAAGATT
CCAATGGTGTTGCAAACGGTCCAAAATCTGTCACTAACAAATCTCAACAACAGTCTCGCGGAACGAAGGA
TGCTGGCAGTCAAGTGGCGGAGAAACTGAACTCTTCCAGAGGAGCTGCTCAACGTAATCTGAAATCCAAT
GTGTTCAGCAAGGACGGCACCGAACTTTCTGTGGAACAGTTACTGGAAATTGTCAGCATGAAGATCGGAC
AACACTTGCACTCAGCTTCCAGTTCTCACGGAGAATGCAGCAATTTGAATCGGACATTACCAGCTAGAAG
TGATCTAAATTGCTCAATTGGTGAAGACTTCGACTCCAGTTTTCTGGATGTAAACAATCGAACCCTGCCA
GAAAATCTTTCGAAGAAAACTTCAGTGCAGAAACATCGTCGTGGAAGTTCTCGTAGTGCGTCCCGTCTCG
CCAGTCTTGACGTGACGCTGGAGACTGTAGAAGAAGATGTCGAACCCACACCAAGTCCACATCCGAGTTC
TCCTCCAAAGATCTCAAGAAGAAAGTGGACAGGAACTTTTGATGCCAACGTTGAGGAAATGAGACGTTTA
CTTCATGGGGACCCTGGGAAGCCGAAATCTACAAAACGTGCTTTCTCAAGCAAGGATCAGAGAACACCTT
CCTTGTCAATCATCACAAGCCCGAAGGCTTTGATCGGAGAAAAATGTCTGACAGCATCCAACAAGTCTTC
AAAGATTGACAAGTCACTTGGCATGATTGATTCGAAACTCACAAAGTCACCAATGTACTCCGCCACGGTT
TCTGGGAAGGAAGCAACTTCAGGAAACCGAATCGCTCGAAAGTTGACTCCAGGGCTTGATGGACTGAAAA
GCTCTCATTGTACCGGAAATCCAGTTTCCATAGATTGTAATGGTTGCCCAACTCCGAAAAGAAGTGGAAT
CAATTGTGATAATCGTATGGCTGAAGTGAACAACCAAGCCGGGAGATGGTCCTCTGAAGCCACCAGTCAG
CCTGCCCCACTCCCTTGCAAGTCAGCCAACCCGACCGAAGATTCTTCTCAAGATGCACCTCCAACTTCAC
CACCACCTCGTATTTCTGATAGCTTGACGGCATTCCTGGAAGCTCAACAAGACTTCAATGATTATATTGA
TGCTCACTACAAAGAGAAGACACAACTCTTGAAAGTGAATTTGAATATTCACGGGATGTCACCTGAAAGA
TGGCTGTACTTGAATTATTTTTGCACCGAGACAATTCCAAGATTGGATGGTCCTTATGCCGATGATCCAA
GGGTTCCACCTGTGCGAAATATATTCAGAAGATGGTTTCTCCGGTTTGCTGAAGCCTGCTTAGGAAATCC
AAATGACCTTGCAGTTCAGAAAGATATTGCTCTCGAGTTCGTTCAGGCTCGGCTTGACGATACGAGCAGC
TCCACAGATTCCACCAATATGCTCTACATGTTGTGGAAGGAGTGTATCGGACAGAAGAATATCATCTCAA
TTGCTGATGCGTGTCTCCTTGTATATCTTCGGAAATCGGATCCTGTCAGATACTTGAATGCAAAACGAGA
ATGGCTGGAATCTATTTTTGACCCACCCAGAGATCAATGAGCGGCCGCATCGTGACTGACTGACGATCTG
CCTCGCGCGTTTCGGTGATGACGGTGAAAACCTCTGACACATGCAGCTCCCGGAGACGGTCACAGCTTGT
CTGTAAGCGGATGCCGGGAGCAGACAAGCCCGTCAGGGCGCGTCAGCGGGTGTTGGCGGGTGTCGGGGCG
CAGCCATGACCCAGTCACGTAGCGATAGCGGAGTGTATAATTCTTGAAGACGAAAGGGCCTCGTGATACG
CCTATTTTTATAGGTTAATGTCATGATAATAATGGTTTCTTAGACGTCAGGTGGCACTTTTCGGGGAAAT
GTGCGCGGAACCCCTATTTGTTTATTTTTCTAAATACATTCAAATATGTATCCGCTCATGAGACAATAAC
CCTGATAAATGCTTCAATAATATTGAAAAAGGAAGAGTATGAGTATTCAACATTTCCGTGTCGCCCTTAT
TCCCTTTTTTGCGGCATTTTGCCTTCCTGTTTTTGCTCACCCAGAAACGCTGGTGAAAGTAAAAGATGCT
GAAGATCAGTTGGGTGCACGAGTGGGTTACATCGAACTGGATCTCAACAGCGGTAAGATCCTTGAGAGTT
TTCGCCCCGAAGAACGTTTTCCAATGATGAGCACTTTTAAAGTTCTGCTATGTGGCGCGGTATTATCCCG
TGTTGACGCCGGGCAAGAGCAACTCGGTCGCCGCATACACTATTCTCAGAATGACTTGGTTGAGTACTCA
CCAGTCACAGAAAAGCATCTTACGGATGGCATGACAGTAAGAGAATTATGCAGTGCTGCCATAACCATGA
GTGATAACACTGCGGCCAACTTACTTCTGACAACGATCGGAGGACCGAAGGAGCTAACCGCTTTTTTGCA
CAACATGGGGGATCATGTAACTCGCCTTGATCGTTGGGAACCGGAGCTGAATGAAGCCATACCAAACGAC
GAGCGTGACACCACGATGCCTGCAGCAATGGCAACAACGTTGCGCAAACTATTAACTGGCGAACTACTTA
CTCTAGCTTCCCGGCAACAATTAATAGACTGGATGGAGGCGGATAAAGTTGCAGGACCACTTCTGCGCTC
GGCCCTTCCGGCTGGCTGGTTTATTGCTGATAAATCTGGAGCCGGTGAGCGTGGGTCTCGCGGTATCATT
GCAGCACTGGGGCCAGATGGTAAGCCCTCCCGTATCGTAGTTATCTACACGACGGGGAGTCAGGCAACTA
TGGATGAACGAAATAGACAGATCGCTGAGATAGGTGCCTCACTGATTAAGCATTGGTAACTGTCAGACCA
AGTTTACTCATATATACTTTAGATTGATTTAAAACTTCATTTTTAATTTAAAAGGATCTAGGTGAAGATC
CTTTTTGATAATCTCATGACCAAAATCCCTTAACGTGAGTTTTCGTTCCACTGAGCGTCAGACCCCGTAG
AAAAGATCAAAGGATCTTCTTGAGATCCTTTTTTTCTGCGCGTAATCTGCTGCTTGCAAACAAAAAAACC
ACCGCTACCAGCGGTGGTTTGTTTGCCGGATCAAGAGCTACCAACTCTTTTTCCGAAGGTAACTGGCTTC
AGCAGAGCGCAGATACCAAATACTGTCCTTCTAGTGTAGCCGTAGTTAGGCCACCACTTCAAGAACTCTG
TAGCACCGCCTACATACCTCGCTCTGCTAATCCTGTTACCAGTGGCTGCTGCCAGTGGCGATAAGTCGTG
TCTTACCGGGTTGGACTCAAGACGATAGTTACCGGATAAGGCGCAGCGGTCGGGCTGAACGGGGGGTTCG
TGCACACAGCCCAGCTTGGAGCGAACGACCTACACCGAACTGAGATACCTACAGCGTGAGCTATGAGAAA
GCGCCACGCTTCCCGAAGGGAGAAAGGCGGACAGGTATCCGGTAAGCGGCAGGGTCGGAACAGGAGAGCG
CACGAGGGAGCTTCCAGGGGGAAACGCCTGGTATCTTTATAGTCCTGTCGGGTTTCGCCACCTCTGACTT
GAGCGTCGATTTTTGTGATGCTCGTCAGGGGGGCGGAGCCTATGGAAAAACGCCAGCAACGCGGCCTTTT
TACGGTTCCTGGCCTTTTGCTGGCCTTTTGCTCACATGTTCTTTCCTGCGTTATCCCCTGATTCTGTGGA
TAACCGTATTACCGCCTTTGAGTGAGCTGATACCGCTCGCCGCAGCCGAACGACCGAGCGCAGCGAGTCA
GTGAGCGAGGAAGCGGAAGAGCGCCTGATGCGGTATTTTCTCCTTACGCATCTGTGCGGTATTTCACACC
GCATAAATTCCGACACCATCGAATGGTGCAAAACCTTTCGCGGTATGGCATGATAGCGCCCGGAAGAGAG
TCAATTCAGGGTGGTGAATGTGAAACCAGTAACGTTATACGATGTCGCAGAGTATGCCGGTGTCTCTTAT
CAGACCGTTTCCCGCGTGGTGAACCAGGCCAGCCACGTTTCTGCGAAAACGCGGGAAAAAGTGGAAGCGG
CGATGGCGGAGCTGAATTACATTCCCAACCGCGTGGCACAACAACTGGCGGGCAAACAGTCGTTGCTGAT
TGGCGTTGCCACCTCCAGTCTGGCCCTGCACGCGCCGTCGCAAATTGTCGCGGCGATTAAATCTCGCGCC
GATCAACTGGGTGCCAGCGTGGTGGTGTCGATGGTAGAACGAAGCGGCGTCGAAGCCTGTAAAGCGGCGG
TGCACAATCTTCTCGCGCAACGCGTCAGTGGGCTGATCATTAACTATCCGCTGGATGACCAGGATGCCAT
TGCTGTGGAAGCTGCCTGCACTAATGTTCCGGCGTTATTTCTTGATGTCTCTGACCAGACACCCATCAAC
AGTATTATTTTCTCCCATGAAGACGGTACGCGACTGGGCGTGGAGCATCTGGTCGCATTGGGTCACCAGC
AAATCGCGCTGTTAGCGGGCCCATTAAGTTCTGTCTCGGCGCGTCTGCGTCTGGCTGGCTGGCATAAATA
TCTCACTCGCAATCAAATTCAGCCGATAGCGGAACGGGAAGGCGACTGGAGTGCCATGTCCGGTTTTCAA
CAAACCATGCAAATGCTGAATGAGGGCATCGTTCCCACTGCGATGCTGGTTGCCAACGATCAGATGGCGC
TGGGCGCAATGCGCGCCATTACCGAGTCCGGGCTGCGCGTTGGTGCGGATATCTCGGTAGTGGGATACGA
CGATACCGAAGACAGCTCATGTTATATCCCGCCGTCAACCACCATCAAACAGGATTTTCGCCTGCTGGGG
CAAACCAGCGTGGACCGCTTGCTGCAACTCTCTCAGGGCCAGGCGGTGAAGGGCAATCAGCTGTTGCCCG
TCTCACTGGTGAAAAGAAAAACCACCCTGGCGCCCAATACGCAAACCGCCTCTCCCCGCGCGTTGGCCGA
TTCATTAATGCAGCTGGCACGACAGGTTTCCCGACTGGAAAGCGGGCAGTGAGCGCAACGCAATTAATGT
GAGTTAGCTCACTCATTAGGCACCCCAGGCTTTACACTTTATGCTTCCGGCTCGTATGTTGTGTGGAATT
GTGAGCGGATAACAATTTCACACAGGAAACAGCTATGACCATGATTACGGATTCACTGGCCGTCGTTTTA
CAACGTCGTGACTGGGAAAACCCTGGCGTTACCCAACTTAATCGCCTTGCAGCACATCCCCCTTTCGCCA
GCTGGCGTAATAGCGAAGAGGCCCGCACCGATCGCCCTTCCCAACAGTTGCGCAGCCTGAATGGCGAATG
GCGCTTTGCCTGGTTTCCGGCACCAGAAGCGGTGCCGGAAAGCTGGCTGGAGTGCGATCTTCCTGAGGCC
GATACTGTCGTCGTCCCCTCAAACTGGCAGATGCACGGTTACGATGCGCCCATCTACACCAACGTAACCT
ATCCCATTACGGTCAATCCGCCGTTTGTTCCCACGGAGAATCCGACGGGTTGTTACTCGCTCACATTTAA
TGTTGATGAAAGCTGGCTACAGGAAGGCCAGACGCGAATTATTTTTGATGGCGTTGGAATT
Features (pLannotate 1.2.2; 16 found; start..end, strand, type, name):
      6..107     -  CDS            yciV (fragment): RNAAM_ECOLI - Also known as trpH From Escherichia coli (strain K12).
    183..211     +  promoter       tac promoter: strong E. coli promoter; hybrid between the trp and lac UV5 promoters
    219..235     +  protein_bind   lac operator: The lac repressor binds to the lac operator to inhibit transcription in E. coli. This inhibition can be relieved by adding lactose or isopropyl-β-D-thiogalactopyranoside (IPTG). lac repressor encoded by lacI
    258..911     +  CDS            GST26_SCHJA: Experimental evidence at protein level: Swiss-Prot protein existence level 1. GST isoenzymes appear to play a central role in the parasite detoxification system. Other functions are also suspected including a role in increasing the solubility of haematin in the parasite gut. From Schistosoma japonicum (Blood fluke).
   3498..3537    +  CDS            rop (fragment): Rop protein, which maintains plasmids at low copy number; rop
   3639..3679    +  misc_feature   bom (fragment): basis of mobility region from pBR322
   3784..3888    +  promoter       AmpR promoter: bla
   3889..4749    +  CDS            AmpR: β-lactamase; bla; confers resistance to ampicillin, carbenicillin, and related antibiotics
   4920..5508    +  rep_origin     ori: high-copy-number ColE1/pMB1/pBR322/pUC origin of replication
   5694..5745    -  misc_feature   bom (fragment): basis of mobility region from pBR322
   5752..5829    +  promoter       lacIq promoter: lacI (mutant); In the lacIq allele, a single base change in the promoter boosts expression of the lacI gene about 10-fold.
   5830..6912    +  CDS            lacI: lac repressor; lacI; The lac repressor binds to the lac operator to inhibit transcription in E. coli. This inhibition can be relieved by adding lactose or isopropyl-β-D-thiogalactopyranoside (IPTG).
   6925..6946    +  protein_bind   CAP binding site: CAP binding activates transcription in the presence of cAMP. E. coli catabolite activator protein
   6961..6991    +  promoter       lac promoter: promoter for the E. coli lac operon
   6999..7015    +  protein_bind   lac operator: The lac repressor binds to the lac operator to inhibit transcription in E. coli. This inhibition can be relieved by adding lactose or isopropyl-β-D-thiogalactopyranoside (IPTG). lac repressor encoded by lacI
   7035..7208    +  CDS            lacZα: LacZα fragment of β-galactosidase; lacZ fragment
