[The description below was written by a language model from this plasmid's Addgene catalogue record and pLannotate feature annotations shown in this document.]
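Description:
pJW4.34 is a bacterial expression plasmid built on the pGEX6p1 backbone for producing the C. elegans protein MEG-4 as an N-terminal glutathione S-transferase (GST) fusion in E. coli. The full depositor sequence is 7,481 nt, consistent with a roughly 2.5 kb insert placed in the approximately 5 kb backbone. It replicates from a ColE1/pMB1-type origin and is selected with ampicillin through the β-lactamase (AmpR) gene and its own promoter; the catalogue lists the copy number as unknown.

Expression is driven by the tac promoter, a strong trp/lac hybrid, followed by a lac operator. The plasmid also carries lacI under the lacIq promoter, so it supplies abundant lac repressor itself. This keeps transcription off until induction with IPTG. Immediately downstream lies the Schistosoma japonicum GST coding sequence, and the MEG-4 insert was cloned in frame after it between SalI and NotI sites, both of which are retained. The automated annotation did not label the insert, leaving the region between the end of GST and the backbone elements unannotated, which is where the MEG-4 sequence is expected to lie. The remaining annotated items (short rop, bom and yciV fragments, and a lac promoter/operator with lacZα downstream of lacI) are backbone remnants rather than functional parts of the payload.

The GST moiety allows affinity purification of the fusion on glutathione resin. The associated study concerns regulation of RNA granule dynamics by phosphorylation of serine-rich, intrinsically disordered proteins in C. elegans, so the plasmid presumably served as a source of recombinant MEG-4 for biochemical work, although the record does not name specific assays.
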