Addgene plasmid #62881: pJW4.34
Purpose: Bacterial expression of GST-MEG-4
Depositing lab: Geraldine Seydoux. Depositing organization: Johns Hopkins University and School of Medicine. Publication: Regulation of RNA granule dynamics by phosphorylation of serine-rich, intrinsically disordered proteins in C. elegans. Wang JT, Smith J, Chen BC, Schmidt H, Rasoloson D, Paix A, Lambrus BG, Calidas D, Betzig E, Seydoux G. Elife. 2014 Dec 23;4. doi: 10.7554/eLife.04591. PubMed 25535836.
Backbone
  Vector backbone: pGEX6p1
  Backbone size w/o insert (bp): 4984
  Vector type: Bacterial Expression
Growth in bacteria
  Bacterial resistance: Ampicillin, 100 μg/mL
  Growth temperature: 37°C
  Growth strain: DH5alpha
  Copy number: Unknown
Gene/Insert
  Gene/Insert name: GST-MEG-4
  Species: C. elegans (nematode)
  Insert size (bp): 2501
  Tag / fusion protein: GST (N terminal on backbone)
  Cloning method: Restriction Enzyme; 5′ cloning site SalI (not destroyed); 3′ cloning site NotI (not destroyed)
  Sequencing primers: 5′ pGEX5; 3′ pGEX3
Terms and licenses: Academic/Nonprofit Terms; Industry Terms: Not Available to Industry
How to cite: pJW4.34 was a gift from Geraldine Seydoux (Addgene plasmid # 62881 ; http://n2t.net/addgene:62881 ; RRID:Addgene_62881)
