>Addgene plasmid #62881 | pJW4.34 | addgene partial sequence | sequence record 107995 | pGEX5 5'-GGGCTGGCAAGCCACGTTTGGTG-3'
CCATCCTCCAAAATCGGATCTGGAAGTTCTGTTCCAGGGGCCCCTGGGATCCCCGGAATTCCCGGGTCGA
CTCATGAGTTCTTCAAAGCTTTCCTCATGTGATCTGCCAAACTCCAGAGGAAACAGAGAAGGTCACCGCT
CTCATAGTCGAAGCAATTTGGAAAGTGCATCGAAAAATATGGGACACCACATTAGTATTGAAGAATTGTT
TTATTCGTTCGTAAAGCAAGACGGTGTTCAGTCAACAAGCCGTGGATATGGTGGCAGATCTCACCACGGA
TCCGTGTCTTTTAACGGGAATCCTTCCATGAACGGCGACCAGTTGAATCACTCGATTAATCAATCGATGA
ATGCAGCTCGAGCTAACAGAAACGTCTTCAACTCATCGAGCATTCCTCCAACGGCCCCCGTGTTCTCTGC
AGACTTCCGTCAAAACTCGCAGACACGCAATAACTCCAGCTGGAATCAACGGAACTTGTCAGTTTCCACT
TATCAGTACAACACTCAGCAGTCAAATACAGGGCACAGTAGAAGCCGTCCGAATGGACAACTTGGCCGAA
GCTTCTCGGATGGATCGAACAATCATGGCCATGCTGGGAATGTGTCATTCAGTGGGAGTTCCGTTCCAGC
TGGGTTCCAGAAACAAGAAACCAAGGCTTACCAACAACTTCATGGAAATAAAAGCTTCAACGCTCAAGCT
GGAGTTCAAGCTCCTGGAGATCACAAGGACAAGAGATATGGAGGCATGTTTGGAAATGAGCTTATCAATT
CGATCAATTCTAGTTTTGGCCAACAGCATGATGTCTTCAAGCCGCGGAATTTGAACCAGAGCTTTTCCGG
ATTTACTATTAATGAAGCTTTAACAAGGAAGCATCATCAAGAAGGATCAAGAAACGATAGAAGAAGATCA
CATGGGAGCACTAATGTCCAGGATCGTGCTTTCTA
