>Addgene plasmid #62881 | pJW4.34 | addgene partial sequence | sequence record 107997 | pGEX3 5'-CCGGGAGCTGCATGTGTCAGAGG-3'
CGAAACGCGCGAGGCAGATCGTCAGTCAGTCACGATGCGGCCGCTCATTGATCTCTGGGTGGGTCAAAAA
TAGATTCCAGCCATTCTCGTTTTGCATTCAAGTATCTGACAGGATCCGATTTCCGAAGATATACAAGGAG
ACACGCATCAGCAATTGAGATGATATTCTTCTGTCCGATACACTCCTTCCACAACATGTAGAGCATATTG
GTGGAATCTGTGGAGCTGCTCGTATCGTCAAGCCGAGCCTGAACGAACTCGAGAGCAATATCTTTCTGAA
CTGCAAGGTCATTTGGATTTCCTAAGCAGGCTTCAGCAAACCGGAGAAACCATCTTCTGAATATATTTCG
CACAGGTGGAACCCTTGGATCATCGGCATAAGGACCATCCAATCTTGGAATTGTCTCGGTGCAAAAATAA
TTCAAGTACAGCCATCTTTCAGGTGACATCCCGTGAATATTCAAATTCACTTTCAAGAGTTGTGTCTTCT
CTTTGTAGTGAGCATCAATATAATCATTGAAGTCTTGTTGAGCTTCCAGGAATGCCGTCAAGCTATCAGA
AATACGAGGTGGTGGTGAAGTTGGAGGTGCATCTTGAGAAGAATCTTCGGTCGGGTTGGCTGACTTGCAA
GGGAGTGGGGCAGGCTGACTGGTGGCTTCAGAGGACCATCTCCCGGCTTGGTTGTTCACTTCAGCCATAC
GATTATCACAATTGATTCCACTTCTTTTCGGAGTTGGGCAACCATTACAATCTATGGAAACTGGATTTCC
GGTACAATGAGAGCTTTTCAGTCCATCAAGCCCTGGAGTCAACTTTCGAGCGATTCGGTTTCCTGAAGTT
GCTTCCTTCCCAGAAACCGTGGCGGAGTACATTGGTGACTTTGTGAGT
